>Addgene plasmid #174535 | pKSB- PUb-NLSmTurqSV40 GGGG AAGA | addgene full sequence | sequence record 343229 | Addgene NGS Result
CTAAATTGTAAGCGTTAATATTTTGTTAAAATTCGCGTTAAATTTTTGTTAAATCAGCTCATTTTTTAAC
CAATAGGCCGAAATCGGCAAAATCCCTTATAAATCAAAAGAATAGACCGAGATAGGGT
[37 nt withheld, positions 129-165]
AAAGAACGTGGACTCCAACGTCAAAGG
[49 nt withheld, positions 193-241]
T
[91 nt withheld, positions 243-333]
G
[124 nt withheld, positions 335-458]
CCCATTCGCCATTCAGGCTGCGCAACTGTTGGGAAGGGCGATCGGTGCGGGCCTCTTCGCTATTACGCCA
GCTGGCGAAAGGGGGATGTGCTGCAAGGCGATTAAGTTGGGTAACGCCAGGGTTTTCCCAGTCACGACGT
TGTAAAACGACGGCCAGTGAATTGTAATACGACTCACTATAGGGCGAATTGGAGCTCCACCGCGGTGGCG
GCCGCTCTAGAACTAGTGGATCCCCCGGGCTGCAGGAATTCGATGGTCTCAGGGGATCTTTACATGTAGC
TTGTGCATTGAATCCAATTATAATTTGCCTTGGCACCAGCTGAGCCAGACAAGAAAGAAAGCTTCCCAGA
AGTATATCGATTTAGAAGGGTTGATGTCACTTTGCTGACTGCACTAATACAGCAAATGATACAATTAGAA
TGATTCAAGTGAAATTCCCAAATTACTGCTTTGTCTCTGGATTTGGTTATCAGATTACATTCGAAGCTAA
GAATAGCTACCGAAATTGTCGATCAAATCAGGAAATCCTTTCTCTATCGAAAAAGGCATTCGCACATCTT
TCTCTGTATGCCATATACACGAATGGTAGGTACATTGACGTCTTTGCCAGAAGTTGAACTGCATCGTTCA
AGGTACAGAATGAACGACTAACAGACACAAGCACGTTTTGCTGTCCATTCAGACACAGGGATGGTACCCA
TAGTCGATCGATTTAGAGCCATCCAACCGAACAGAGGTATATGTATGAATGGATTGCAGAAATTTTCTAG
AAGTACAACCACCACTACGGCAGTGTCTATAAAACGCCCCTGCAAAGGCAAAACCAGCTCAATCGAATAC
GTTTCCTAGTGGAGTGAACATTACGCGGTCCAAGTAAGCAGTGCCAGTGCAAGTGAAGTGAAGTCTCTAG
TGAAAAAGAGTGATCCAATTAGCCAGAGGAGAAAATTTCAGAGTGAACAAAGCTTTGTTCAAAGGACAAT
TACTATTAAATTTGTGAAAGTGCATTTCGGTGAAGGGAATCTTCTAGTGAAGGTAGGTAAATTAAATGAT
GAAATTATAGCTATGAGCGAAAACTAGTTTGGTGAATGATTCCTTTGTCTTTGAATGAGCAAACTATTTT
CCAAGATGGCGACTATTGAGCTTTGAGTGATTAGTGAAAATTTGCAACGCAGTTTCATCATCATTGATAA
AACCCAATTGTGATTCACGGCGATAATCATATTTCGTTGAATCATCGCTGCTAATTGAATTAAATTTCTA
GAGCAAGCGCGAATTCGCCATATTTCTAAAATTAAATATTGTGGTGATAATTACCCATTAAGGTAATATT
AACACATATCGAGAAAAACCTTGAGGAAATCGTGAAAACTTGAAGATACGCAATTTCCAAACTACGTAGT
TCAAAGTCGAAAACAAGTTAATTTTTCACTAAAAAGTAGGGCGTTGTTGTGACGTCATCACCTTCAAGTG
TATATTTTTCACTTGGCCTGCGACTGCAAACGCAGACAAAGCAAAACAAGTTTAAAACCTGTCGTGTCGT
GCTCGAAGCCAAAGGCAATGAATCAATATCAAATGAGAGTTTGCATTTCACAACCAATTACTGAAGCGTT
TCCTCGTTTCTTTTTCTGCTCAACAGAGATTTCAACAATGGCCCCAAAGAAGAAGCGTAAGGTCGGTGGA
ATGGTGAGCAAGGGCGAGGAGCTGTTCACCGGGGTGGTGCCCATCCTGGTCGAGCTGGACGGCGACGTAA
ACGGCCACAAGTTCAGCGTGTCCGGCGAGGGCGAGGGCGATGCCACCTACGGCAAGCTGACCCTGAAGTT
CATCTGCACCACCGGCAAGCTGCCCGTGCCCTGGCCCACCCTCGTGACCACCCTGTCCTGGGGCGTGCAG
TGCTTCGCCCGCTACCCCGACCACATGAAGCAGCACGACTTCTTCAAGTCCGCCATGCCCGAAGGCTACG
TCCAGGAGCGCACCATCTTCTTCAAGGACGACGGCAACTACAAGACCCGCGCCGAGGTGAAGTTCGAGGG
CGACACCCTGGTGAACCGCATCGAGCTGAAGGGCATCGACTTCAAGGAGGACGGCAACATCCTGGGGCAC
AAGCTGGAGTACAACTACTTTAGCGACAACGTCTATATCACCGCCGACAAGCAGAAGAACGGCATCAAGG
CCAACTTCAAGATCCGCCACAACATCGAGGACGGCGGCGTGCAGCTCGCCGACCACTACCAGCAGAACAC
CCCCATCGGCGACGGCCCCGTGCTGCTGCCCGACAACCACTACCTGAGCACCCAGTCCAAGCTGAGCAAA
GACCCCAACGAGAAGCGCGATCACATGGTCCTGCTGGAGTTCGTGACCGCCGCCGGGATCACTCTCGGCA
TGGACGAGCTGTACAAGTCCGGATGATAGATCTGACGGGTGATCAAATCAGCCATACCACATTTGTAGAG
GTTTTACTTGCTTTAAAAAACCTCCCACACCTCCCCCTGAACCTGAAACATAAAATGAATGCAATTGTTG
TTGTTAACTTGTTTATTGCAGCTTATAATGGTTACAAATAAAGCAATAGCATCACAAATTTCACAAATAA
AGCATTTTTTTCACTGCATTCTAGTTGTGGTTTGTCCAAACTCATCAATGTATCTTAAAGATGAGACCAT
CAAGCTTATCGATACCGTCGACCTCGAGGGGGGGCCCGGTACCAGCTTTTGTTCCCTTTAGTGAGGGTTA
ATTTCGAGCTTGGCGTAATCATGGTCATAGCTGTTTCCTGTGTGAAATTGTTATCCGCTCACAATTCCAC
ACAACATACGAGCCGGAAGCATAAAGTGTAAAGCCTGGGGTGCCTAATGAGTGAGCTAACTCACATTAAT
TGCGTTGCGCTCACTGCCCGCTTTCCAGTCGGGAAACCTGTCGTGCCAGCTGCATTAATGAATCGGCCAA
CGCGCGGGGAGAGGCGGTTTGCGTATTGGGCGCTCTTCCGCTTCCTCGCTCACTGACTCGCTGCGCTCGG
TCGTTCGGCTGCGGCGAGCGGTATCAGCTCACTCAAAGGCGGTAATACGGTTATCCACAGAATCAGGGGA
TAACGCAGGAAAGAACATGTGAGCAAAAGGCCAGCAAAAGGCCAGGAACCGTAAAAAGGCCGCGTTGCTG
GCGTTTTTCCATAGGCTCCGCCCCCCTGACGAGCATCACAAAAATCGACGCTCAAGTCAGAGGTGGCGAA
ACCCGACAGGACTATAAAGATACCAGGCGTTTCCCCCTGGAAGCTCCCTCGTGCGCTCTCCTGTTCCGAC
CCTGCCGCTTACCGGATACCTGTCCGCCTTTCTCCCTTCGGGAAGCGTGGCGCTTTCTCATAGCTCACGC
TGTAGGTATCTCAGTTCGGTGTAGGTCGTTCGCTCCAAGCTGGGCTGTGTGCACGAACCCCCCGTTCAGC
CCGACCGCTGCGCCTTATCCGGTAACTATCGTCTTGAGTCCAACCCGGTAAGACACGACTTATCGCCACT
GGCAGCAGCCACTGGTAACAGGATTAGCAGAGCGAGGTATGTAGGCGGTGCTACAGAGTTCTTGAAGTGG
TGGCCTAACTACGGCTACACTAGAAGAACAGTATTTGGTATCTGCGCTCTGCTGAAGCCAGTTACCTTCG
GAAAAAGAGTTGGTAGCTCTTGATCCGGCAAACAAACCACCGCTGGTAGCGGTGGTTTTTTTGTTTGCAA
GCAGCAGATTACGCGCAGAAAAAAAGGATCTCAAGAAGATCCTTTGATCTTTTCTACGGGGTCTGACGCT
CAGTGGAACGAAAACTCACGTTAAGGGATTTTGGTCATGAGATTATCAAAAAGGATCTTCACCTAGATCC
TTTTAAATTAAAAATGAAGTTTTAAATCAATCTAAAGTATATATGAGTAAACTTGGTCTGACAGTTACCA
ATGCTTAATCAGTGAGGCACCTATCTCAGCGATCTGTCTATTTCGTTCATCCATAGTTGCCTGACTCCCC
GTCGTGTAGATAACTACGATACGGGAGGGCTTACCATCTGGCCCCAGTGCTGCAATGATACCGCGAGATC
CACGCTCACCGGCTCCAGATTTATCAGCAATAAACCAGCCAGCCGGAAGGGCCGAGCGCAGAAGTGGTCC
TGCAACTTTATCCGCCTCCATCCAGTCTATTAATTGTTGCCGGGAAGCTAGAGTAAGTAGTTCGCCAGTT
AATAGTTTGCGCAACGTTGTTGCCATTGCTACAGGCATCGTGGTGTCACGCTCGTCGTTTGGTATGGCTT
CATTCAGCTCCGGTTCCCAACGATCAAGGCGAGTTACATGATCCCCCATGTTGTGCAAAAAAGCGGTTAG
CTCCTTCGGTCCTCCGATCGTTGTCAGAAGTAAGTTGGCCGCAGTGTTATCACTCATGGTTATGGCAGCA
CTGCATAATTCTCTTACTGTCATGCCATCCGTAAGATGCTTTTCTGTGACTGGTGAGTACTCAACCAAGT
CATTCTGAGAATAGTGTATGCGGCGACCGAGTTGCTCTTGCCCGGCGTCAATACGGGATAATACCGCGCC
ACATAGCAGAACTTTAAAAGTGCTCATCATTGGAAAACGTTCTTCGGGGCGAAAACTCTCAAGGATCTTA
CCGCTGTTGAGATCCAGTTCGATGTAACCCACTCGTGCACCCAACTGATCTTCAGCATCTTTTACTTTCA
CCAGCGTTTCTGGGTGAGCAAAAACAGGAAGGCAAAATGCCGCAAAAAAGGGAATAAGGGCGACACGGAA
ATGTTGAATACTCATACTCTTCCTTTTTCAATATTATTGAAGCATTTATCAGGGTTATTGTCTCATGAGC
GGATACATATTTGAATGTATTTAGAAAAATAAACAAATAGGGGTTCCGCGCACATTTCCCCGAAAAGTGC
CAC
Features (pLannotate 1.2.2; 16 found; start..end, strand, type, name):
     30..458     -  rep_origin     f1 ori (sequence partly withheld): f1 bacteriophage origin of replication; arrow indicates direction of (+) strand synthesis
    463..620     -  CDS            lacZα (fragment): LacZα fragment of β-galactosidase; lacZ fragment
    623..641     +  promoter       T7 promoter: promoter for bacteriophage T7 RNA polymerase
    650..712     +  misc_feature   MCS (fragment): pBluescript multiple cloning site
   2139..2855    +  CDS            mTurquoise2: mTurquoise2 is a basic (constitutively fluorescent) cyan fluorescent protein published in 2012, derived from Aequorea victoria. It is reported to be a rapidly-maturing monomer with very low acid sensitivity.
   2884..2961    +  CDS            large T antigen (fragment): large T antigen from SV40 (simian virus 40)
   2984..3105    +  polyA_signal   SV40 poly(A) signal: SV40 polyadenylation signal
   3117..3161    +  misc_feature   MCS (fragment): pBluescript multiple cloning site
   3173..3191    -  promoter       T3 promoter: promoter for bacteriophage T3 RNA polymerase
   3236..3252    -  protein_bind   lac operator: The lac repressor binds to the lac operator to inhibit transcription in E. coli. This inhibition can be relieved by adding lactose or isopropyl-β-D-thiogalactopyranoside (IPTG). lac repressor encoded by lacI
   3260..3290    -  promoter       lac promoter: promoter for the E. coli lac operon
   3305..3326    -  protein_bind   CAP binding site: CAP binding activates transcription in the presence of cAMP. E. coli catabolite activator protein
   3339..3431    -  CDS            lacI (fragment): lac repressor; lacI; The lac repressor binds to the lac operator to inhibit transcription in E. coli. This inhibition can be relieved by adding lactose or isopropyl-β-D-thiogalactopyranoside (IPTG).
   3614..4202    -  rep_origin     ori: high-copy-number ColE1/pMB1/pBR322/pUC origin of replication
   4373..5233    -  CDS            AmpR: β-lactamase; bla; confers resistance to ampicillin, carbenicillin, and related antibiotics
   5234..5338    -  promoter       AmpR promoter: bla
