[The description below was written by a language model from this plasmid's Addgene catalogue record and pLannotate feature annotations shown in this document.]
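Description:
pKSB- PUb-NLSmTurqSV40 GGGG AAGA is a pBluescript-type (pKSB-) cloning plasmid carrying a fluorescent marker module for building gene knock-in constructs in mosquitoes. It is catalogued as an insect expression vector and is propagated in E. coli as a high-copy plasmid through its ColE1/pUC-type origin, with ampicillin selection provided by the β-lactamase gene and its own promoter. The usual pBluescript elements surround the insert: an f1 phage origin, a disrupted lacZα fragment with lac promoter/operator, remnants of the multiple cloning site, and flanking T7 and T3 promoters. The catalogue gives a total size of 5,258 bp, while the sequenced record behind the feature table is 5,361 nt, a small discrepancy the record does not explain.

The payload is a synthetic cassette in which the Aedes aegypti Polyubiquitin (PUb) promoter drives the cyan fluorescent protein mTurquoise2, followed by an SV40-derived 3′ region (a large T antigen fragment and the SV40 polyadenylation signal) that terminates the transcript. The promoter is not annotated in the feature table, but it presumably lies in the unannotated stretch between the upstream MCS fragment and the mTurquoise2 coding sequence. An N-terminal nuclear localisation signal was added to the fluorescent protein, though the depositor notes that it works poorly and fluorescence is mostly cytoplasmic. The insert is described as a BsaI cassette. The GGGG and AAGA in the name probably denote the four-base overhangs released by BsaI digestion for ordered, Golden Gate-style assembly, although the record does not say this explicitly. The module is meant to be combined with other parts so that transgenic or knock-in mosquitoes can be identified by cyan fluorescence.
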