Addgene plasmid #174535: pKSB- PUb-NLSmTurqSV40 GGGG AAGA
Purpose: PUb-mTurquoise fluorescence marker cassette for gene knock-in in mosquitoes
Depositing lab: Eric Marois. Depositing organization: CNRS UPR 9022, INSERM U1257, Réponse immunitaire chez le moustique anophèle vecteur du paludisme.
Backbone
  Vector backbone: pKSB-
  Backbone size w/o insert (bp): 2961
  Total vector size (bp): 5258
  Vector type: Insect Expression
Growth in bacteria
  Bacterial resistance: Ampicillin, 100 μg/mL
  Growth temperature: 37°C
  Growth strain: DH5alpha
  Copy number: High Copy
Gene/Insert
  Gene/Insert name: PUb-mTurquoise BsaI cassette
  Species: Synthetic
  Promoter: Aedes aegypti Polyubiquitin
  Cloning method: Ligation Independent Cloning
  Sequencing primers: 5′ M13F; 3′ M13R
Terms and licenses: Academic/Nonprofit Terms; Industry Terms: Not Available to Industry
Depositor comments: The added N-terminal NLS in mTurquoise does not work very well, fluorescence is mostly cytoplasmic
How to cite: pKSB- PUb-NLSmTurqSV40 GGGG AAGA was a gift from Eric Marois (Addgene plasmid # 174535 ; http://n2t.net/addgene:174535 ; RRID:Addgene_174535)
